Addgene plasmid #128796: pCambia2300 - ProRUBY:RUBY-Citrine
Purpose: Fluorescent reporter for subcellular localisation and expression analysis of RUBY
Depositing lab: George Haughn. Depositing organization: University of British Columbia. Publication: RUBY, a Putative Galactose Oxidase, Influences Pectin Properties and Promotes Cell-To-Cell Adhesion in the Seed Coat Epidermis of Arabidopsis. Sola K, Gilchrist EJ, Ropartz D, Wang L, Feussner I, Mansfield SD, Ralet MC, Haughn GW. Plant Cell. 2019 Apr;31(4):809-831. doi: 10.1105/tpc.18.00954. Epub 2019 Mar 8. PubMed 30852555.
Backbone
  Vector backbone: pCambia2300
  Backbone manufacturer: Cambia
  Backbone size w/o insert (bp): 8711
  Total vector size (bp): 15884
  Vector type: Plant Expression
  Selectable markers: Kanamycin
Growth in bacteria
  Bacterial resistance: Kanamycin, 50 μg/mL
  Growth temperature: 37°C
  Growth strain: DH5alpha
  Copy number: Unknown
Gene/Insert
  Gene/Insert name: RUBY PARTICLES IN MUCILAGE (alt name: RUBY)
  Species: A. thaliana (mustard weed)
  Insert size (bp): 6128
  GenBank ID: NM_101845.3
  Entrez Gene: AT1G19900 (a.k.a. AT1G19900, F6F9.4, F6F9_4)
  Promoter: ProRUBY
  Tag / fusion protein: Citrine (C terminal on backbone)
  Cloning method: Restriction Enzyme; 5′ cloning site EcoRI (not destroyed); 3′ cloning site XbaI (not destroyed)
  Sequencing primers: 5′ caggaaacagctatgac; 3′ gcatcgagctgaagggcat
Terms and licenses: Academic/Nonprofit Terms; Industry Terms: Not Available to Industry
How to cite: pCambia2300 - ProRUBY:RUBY-Citrine was a gift from George Haughn (Addgene plasmid # 128796 ; http://n2t.net/addgene:128796 ; RRID:Addgene_128796)
