[The description below was written by a language model from this plasmid's Addgene catalogue record and pLannotate feature annotations shown in this document.]
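Description:
pCambia2300 - ProRUBY:RUBY-Citrine is a plant expression binary vector of about 15.9 kb, built on the pCambia2300 backbone for Agrobacterium-mediated T-DNA transfer. It carries two replication systems: a ColE1/pBR322-type origin with the bom mobilisation region for propagation in E. coli, and the pVS1 oriV with the RepA replication and StaA stability proteins for stable maintenance in Agrobacterium. Bacterial selection relies on a kanamycin resistance gene (aphA-3) located outside the T-DNA. Between the nopaline-type left and right border repeats, an nptII cassette driven by the enhanced CaMV 35S promoter and ended by the CaMV poly(A) signal provides kanamycin selection of transformed plants.

The payload is an approximately 6.1 kb Arabidopsis thaliana fragment for RUBY PARTICLES IN MUCILAGE (RUBY, AT1G19900), described in the associated publication as a putative galactose oxidase affecting pectin properties and cell-to-cell adhesion in the seed coat epidermis. It was cloned between EcoRI and XbaI sites and is expressed from its own promoter, ProRUBY. The automated feature table leaves this region, which lies upstream of Citrine, unannotated, so the boundary between promoter and coding sequence is not given in the record. RUBY is fused at its C terminus to Citrine, a yellow fluorescent protein derived from Aequorea victoria that is supplied by the backbone, and the fusion is followed by the NOS terminator. Remnants of the lacZα and lac promoter region from the original multiple cloning site flank the insert. Because the fusion is under native regulatory control, the construct serves as a fluorescent reporter for where and when RUBY is expressed and for its subcellular localisation in plants.
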