Features (pLannotate 1.2.2; 21 found; start..end, strand, type, name):
   6192..6905    +  CDS            Citrine: Citrine is a basic (constitutively fluorescent) yellow fluorescent protein published in 2001, derived from Aequorea victoria. It has moderate acid sensitivity.
   6955..7202    +  terminator     NOS terminator: nopaline synthase terminator and poly(A) signal
   7203..7221    +  misc_feature   MCS (fragment): pUC18/19 multiple cloning site
   7224..7378    +  CDS            lacZα (fragment): LacZα fragment of β-galactosidase; lacZ fragment
   7444..7468    +  misc_feature   RB T-DNA repeat: right border repeat from nopaline C58 T-DNA
   7808..8209    +  CDS            Y4CG_SINFN (fragment): Protein inferred from homology: Swiss-Prot protein existence level 3. From Sinorhizobium fredii (strain NBRC 101917 / NGR234).
   8769..9398    +  CDS            pVS1 StaA: stability protein from the Pseudomonas plasmid pVS1 (Heeb et al., 2000)
   9827..10900   +  CDS            pVS1 RepA: replication protein from the Pseudomonas plasmid pVS1 (Heeb et al., 2000)
  10966..11160   +  rep_origin     pVS1 oriV: origin of replication for the Pseudomonas plasmid pVS1 (Heeb et al., 2000)
  11363..11402   +  CDS            rop (fragment): Rop protein, which maintains plasmids at low copy number; rop
  11504..11644   +  misc_feature   bom: basis of mobility region from pBR322
  11830..12418   -  rep_origin     ori: high-copy-number ColE1/pMB1/pBR322/pUC origin of replication
  12505..13299   -  CDS            KanR: aminoglycoside phosphotransferase; aphA-3; confers resistance to kanamycin
  13724..13748   +  misc_feature   LB T-DNA repeat: left border repeat from nopaline C58 T-DNA
  13826..14000   -  polyA_signal   CaMV poly(A) signal: cauliflower mosaic virus polyadenylation signal
  14057..14849   -  CDS            NeoR/KanR (fragment): aminoglycoside phosphotransferase from Tn5; aph(3')-II (or nptII); confers resistance to neomycin, kanamycin, and G418 (Geneticin®)
  14917..15593   -  promoter       CaMV 35S promoter (enhanced): cauliflower mosaic virus 35S promoter with a duplicated enhancer region
  15683..15771   +  CDS            lacI (fragment): lac repressor; lacI; The lac repressor binds to the lac operator to inhibit transcription in E. coli. This inhibition can be relieved by adding lactose or isopropyl-β-D-thiogalactopyranoside (IPTG).
  15784..15805   +  protein_bind   CAP binding site: CAP binding activates transcription in the presence of cAMP. E. coli catabolite activator protein
  15820..15850   +  promoter       lac promoter: promoter for the E. coli lac operon
  15854..15876   +  protein_bind   lac operator (fragment): The lac repressor binds to the lac operator to inhibit transcription in E. coli. This inhibition can be relieved by adding lactose or isopropyl-β-D-thiogalactopyranoside (IPTG). lac repressor encoded by lacI
>Addgene plasmid #128796 | pCambia2300 - ProRUBY:RUBY-Citrine | addgene full sequence | sequence record 257608 | Addgene NGS Result
CAGGAAACAGCTATGACATGATTACGAATTCGCTAACCCAATCTCAATCGAACCGGACCAAATTAGAATG
AAATGGTTTTAGTGAGTTACATGGTTCTTAATTTGACTGGATGAAATTAATTAAAGGCACTATATAGATG
AAACTAAAACTACAAGAACATTGCTCTAACTTTTACACAACTTTAAAAAAAAAAAAAAAAAAATCGTGGA
ATGTTGATTCATTTGACCTTTATTCTGGATTGAAAGTGATGCAAAAATGACTTTATCTAATAAATAAAAA
AAAGAAGACTTTATCTGATGTAGTGAAATTCTTGTATTTGTTGATGCAATGATGCTATGGATTGTTTTCA
AATGTTTCAATTACGTATCAAATTATTTTATTTGTACCAACACATGCAAGTATGCAACCATGGCCTCGTC
GTAAAGAACTTTGGGCAACATACAAATTTGGGCAAACATCTATAACACATTGGATTTTTTTGATCGATTT
AATTTGATTCTTGGAATTACTATTACCTTCTTCTTTTAAAAATTCAGTAAGATATGTGTTACCGTGTGAA
AGTCTATATGTGTGGGAACGAAAGGTTTGAAGACGAGTAAGAAAGTAGAAGAGCACAATGCGAAACTTTA
TTGGTATACGTAACTGTTTATTGACGACATTTGTAGGAACAAAAATTGCAAGATAACACATTTTTTAGTG
TTTGCTTTGCTTGTTTATAGTAACCGGTAGGCAGTGGCGGAGGCAGAATAATTAGATACAGGGGTCACTC
TTTTTGTAAGCCAAATACCAAAAAAAAAAAATTAAGAAAAATGATAATATCCTCATAAATGATAATTTCA
AAAAAAAATATATATATGAGAAAGAAAAAAACTGTTCTAGTAAAGTAAACATTAAATCTAAAGTAATTTA
TACTGTGTTAAACAATAATAATGAGATTAACTTAGTTTAATAGACTTATTTTTTTATTTATAAAATTAAT
TGGGTTAATTTGTTGTAGGTTTAATATTTTTTGTTAGACTATATTTGAATATATATTGATGGGGGTCAAT
AATATTTTGGGAAAGGGTCAATTTATAAAAATTAACAAAACCTAAAGTAATTTTCTAAAATCCATAGGGG
TCAATTGACCCCCATGATTATACACTCCCTCCGCCACTGCCGGTAGGGTTTGATGTCTTGGATTGTTAAG
TTTTAAAGTTTTGTCTCATGATCTATGTAAGTGCTTAAGCCGGCGCTAGCATAAATTGAACCTTTAATCA
GAATGTAGTAGTTGACCTGGATGGATGACACTTTTATGCGAGATGGGTCGAGCGACGCTAACCATTAGGC
CCTCGATCGGCAGTCGGCAGATATAACTTAGATACAGTGGATAGTGACATATCCTCTTAATAAATATGTT
TTAAATGTTAGATTAACTTATGACCTAAAGAAAAGAAGTTAGATTAACATTTTTTAGAAATTATTATTTC
GGATAGGTTTAATAAGCATAAGTCAGCGAAACTTATAAGGTATTTATTTACAATTATAAAATCAACAGCT
TCCAAACAAAATCTTTTTTCTTTTTGACTTCTTAAAACAAAATCTCATACTAACCGATTTAACATTATGT
TTGTGAATAATATGGTAACGCGAATGATTAGCAACATAAAAAACAAAGAGTCAACTAACCGCATTCATGA
ATGGAATGGAATGTCACGGTCAATCATTAGATTTGGTGTTACGGAATACATATTTATTAAATGTATATGA
AGAAAAAAGCATGGCCAATAATAATGTAAATAAATTGGCTCAACATGCGATGTATGTACATAATTTAGAG
TGGAAAATGAAAAGATATATACAATGTGTATTAATATAGATGTACGCAGTTGTATAAAATTGATGGACAT
GATTTAGGTTTTTTTTTAAAAAATTGATGGACATTTTTCAAATATCAAAATGTTTAATTTATATTTTCTA
CATATAATTGAAATTAAACAAAGGAGATATAAGTTCTACATAATTTTACTTTGTATCGTTGGAACAAACA
CGTACAGTAGTATTATTTTATATATGTGCATGTATGTTTTGCGTTCCTTTAAAAATCAAATACATGGGAA
GATAACATGCAACGAACCAGATGATACAGCGCCTGATGAGAGGTCAAAAACGTAACGAGTTTGACTTGTA
TAATATTAATATGTAGTTGCATGTTTGATGTTGACACAGCATCGCCATCATTAATTCGTTCTCTGCAGTC
TACCGAACTAATTAATCTCAAATAATCGATGAGTACATATATGTTAAGTCCGTCGAGGCTAATGTATAAT
TCAATAATATAAATATGTTCATTCGAGGATATAGTTCATATTATTATATATCTGTTTAAAATTATTGACT
CCAATCATCCTATAAACTAAGAGGGTTGACACCGCAGCAAAGAAAAAAATAAAATATACCATAATTCATA
TATTTGCACAATCTGAATTATAATGGAAATTAAGTTTGCTCAAACAAAAAAAAAGGGTTGGCTCCATATA
CGAAATTGTTAATTTGTAATTTTGTAGGACTTCTAATTAAAAAAATATATATCAATAAATGATTATTTTA
TATATGTCAATTATATCTGATCATTAATTAATTAATTGTTTCGAAAATAATTAATTAATTTTGAAATTTA
AATTAAAGCAATATTAAATGTAAAAATTTTAAATTATATTAAACTAGAAATTTATTGTGAGCATTTTTGT
GTATAGATCAAGATATGATGAATCTTGTGGGATTTTTTTTATTCTATAACAGGTGTTGTTTCATATGCTA
CGCATTTTTATATATTTAACCAAACATAATGACAAGTTGACAACGACTAGTATTTCTTCCCATTTAGATG
ATAAGATTAGTCCAAATACTCCAAACCGTCTGTTGGATTAAGAATGACCGGAATACGATTACTCCAAAAC
GCATATGGGTTTACTGGTCGAGAATATACCTTTGGATTAAGATCATGTAGAGTTATTTCATTACGATTTT
GATTTCTTTTGGTTATTGTGAATATGTTTTTTACTTTCTTTTTTCTGTTAGAGATCATTTGTGAATATGT
TAAGTGGTAAGTGTACAATTTTTCATATTTTGAATCGAGTATCATAAATATCATTGTACACATACCAGTT
TATTTATTTCGTCCTGATATTAACAAGTAACAACGTCAATTTTGAGATCAATTATTTGAAAATATAGAAA
ACTGAAAGTATTAACCAATTTAGTTTGATTCTAATTAGAGTCATCGTATTGTGCTAGTAATCGGTGACGG
GAACCACATAAAACGACAGTTTATCAACATAAAAAAAAATCACAAACACATAGAAGACTCTAGTTTTGTT
ATAAACTTGTGCTAAATAATTAACACGATACATAATACTCTTCATTATTATATATACTTTTCATGTATAA
TAATGCATGGACATTACACAAATGGAATGAATAGTACAATTGTATGTGCATGAATGTTTTTCTAAAAACT
GACATCCGTTTGTATGCTATTTTATCCTTGTTTGTTATTTAATAGTAGAAAACTTGCGAGGACCAAAATA
ATTAGCATGCAAAGAACCAGAAGAAATCGTGAGAACTAAAACGTAAAGAACTCTTGTGACTTGTATAATA
TATAGTTTGTATGCATGTTTGATGTTGACACAACATATCTCCATCATTAATTCGTCCCTTGCAGTCTCTC
AAACTTATTAATCTCAAATAATCGATGTTTATAGATTAAGTCCCTCGAGACTAATAATGTAAATCCAATG
ATACAATGTGGTTCCTTCGACGACGAATCATATTCTGATTTCTGTATATCTGTAATATAAAGTACGATTA
TTATTATATTTGAATACAATCATACTTAATAAAATATTGTGTCATATATATTTATCTCCATAAATGTTTC
TCTTGACTGAAATGTGAATACCCAAACATAAAAACATATACAGTAAATACTTTGTTCAATTCCCATTAAA
TTTCTCTTTGAATCTAAAATCAGACATAGAAATACTGTTGTTTAGAGAAAGATTTTGAATATATAGAACA
TTAAATCGCCGCAGAACTTTGTTGTTTAGAGAAAGATTTTAAATATGATAAGAACTCAACTAAAGAAAAA
GAAAAAAAATTATGACGTCTCAATTTAGAGTTTTATTGGTTCTTTTGTACAGTTCTGTAATGTTAGGAAT
CGTTTTATACACAAAGGTAACTTAAATCTTTCAAACGTCTACGGTAGTGGACGGTCATTAAAATCAGAGT
TAAGAAAACGAACAAACCAAATTTAATCATATCTTATACACTCGAGACCTTGATTATATATTACTCTTTT
ATATATTAACAGAACTAGAAATAAAAACTATACATTATTAGAATATCGTAACGTATACTAATATCCCATC
GACCAGTATATAAACGACACAAGTCACAGTACATTCTCATCACATACCACAAAATATCTCATAAAGATCA
AATAAACACTAAACCTGAAAGCAAAAAAATGGCAGCACGAGCAACATTCATATTCTATGCTCTCTTCCTA
ACCACACTCCAATTCCTTCTAACACACCATGTGTCATCCGCCGCCCGAGGATTATGGAAATACATCGCCC
CCAACGTCGGAATCTCCGCGATGCATATGCAACTTCTCCATAACGACCGTGTCGTAATGTACGACCGAAC
CAACTTCGGACCATCAAACATCTCTCTACCTAACGGTAACTGCCGTGACAACCCCCAAGACGCCGTCTCC
AAAATCGACTGCACAGCTCACTCGATCGAATACGACGTCGCAACGAACACCATCCGACCTTTAACGGTAC
AATCCAACACATGGTGCTCATCCGGTTCGGTTCGACCGGACGGTGTTCTTGTCCAAACCGGTGGAGACCG
AGACGGAGAACTTAAGACAAGAACCTTTTCTCCTTGTAATAACAATCAATGTGATTGGGTCGAAATGAAC
AACGGTTTAAAAAAGAGAAGATGGTACGCTTCCAACCATATTCTTCCCGACGGTAAACAAATCGTCATGG
GAGGTCAAGGACAATTCAACTACGAGTTCTTTCCCAAAACGACAAACCCTAACGTAGTCGCGTTACCGTT
TTTGGCCGAGACTCATGATCAAGGACAAGAGAATAATCTTTATCCTTTTGTGTTTATGAATACCGATGGG
AATCTATTTATGTTCGCTAATAACAGAGCGATATTACTCGACTATGTTAAGAACACGGTGGTGAAAACTT
TTCCGGCGATTCCCGGTGGTGATCCGAGAAACTATCCGAGCACTGGCTCAGCCGTGTTATTACCGTTAAA
GAATCTTGAAGCGGATAATGTCGAGACGGAGGTTCTAGTGTGTGGAGGTGCACCAAAAGGATCATACAAC
CTCGCTAGAAAGAAAACTTTCGTGAAAGCGCTTGACACGTGTGCAAGGATCAAGATTAACGATGCCAAAC
CTGAATGGGCGGTTGAGAAGATGCCACATGCTAGAGTTATGGGAGATATGATTCCTTTGCCAAACGGAGA
TGTTTTGCTAATCAACGGTGGATCTTTTGGTACTGCTGCATGGGAGCTTGGTCGTACACCGGTTTTAGCA
CCAGACCTATACCATCCCGAGAATCCGGTTGGCTCTAGGTTTGAATCGCTAAGGCCGACTACAATCCCGA
GAATGTATCACTCCGCGGCTATTCTTCTACGTGACGGTAGGGTTTTAGTCGGAGGAAGCAATCCTCATGC
GTTTTATAACTACACCGGAGTGCTTTTCCCGACGGAGTTGAGCTTAGAAGCTTTCTCTCCGGTTTACCTA
CAACGGGAGTTTTCGAATCTTCGTCCCAAGATTATATCTCCTGAACCTCAGTCGATGATTAAATATGGGA
CGAATTTGAAGTTGAAATTTTCGGTCACCGGAGAAGTTACGACTCCGGCGAAAGTGACTATGGTATTTCC
GACGTTCACGACGCATAGCTTCGCGATGAATCAGAGGGTTTTGGTTTTGGACAATGTTAAGTTTACGAGG
AAAGGCAAATCGCCGATGTATGAGGTTCAAGTGAGGACTCCGAGGTCGGCGAATATTGCATGGCCTGGTT
ATTATATGATTTTTGTGGTGAATCAAGACATACCAAGCGAAGGTGTTTGGGTAAAGTTAGAAGGAGGTCT
AGAGTCGACCCCTGGAGGTGGAGGTGGAGCTGTGAGCAAGGGCGAGGAGCTGTTCACCGGGGTGGTGCCC
ATCCTGGTCGAGCTGGACGGCGACGTAAACGGCCACAAGTTCAGCGTGTCCGGCGAGGGCGAGGGCGATG
CCACCTACGGCAAGCTGACCCTGAAGTTCATCTGCACCACCGGCAAGCTGCCCGTGCCCTGGCCCACCCT
CGTGACCACCTTCGGCTACGGCCTGATGTGCTTCGCCCGCTACCCCGACCACATGAAGCAGCACGACTTC
TTCAAGTCCGCCATGCCCGAAGGCTACGTCCAGGAGCGCACCATCTTCTTCAAGGACGACGGCAACTACA
AGACCCGCGCCGAGGTGAAGTTCGAGGGCGACACCCTGGTGAACCGCATCGAGCTGAAGGGCATCGACTT
CAAGGAGGACGGCAACATCCTGGGGCACAAGCTGGAGTACAACTACAACAGCCACAACGTCTATATCATG
GCCGACAAGCAGAAGAACGGCATCAAGGTGAACTTCAAGATCCGCCACAACATCGAGGACGGCAGCGTGC
AGCTCGCCGACCACTACCAGCAGAACACCCCCATCGGCGACGGCCCCGTGCTGCTGCCCGACAACCACTA
CCTGAGCTACCAGTCCGCCCTGAGCAAAGACCCCAACGAGAAGCGCGATCACATGGTCCTGCTGGAGTTC
GTGACCGCCGCCGGGATCACTCTCGGCATGGACGAGCTGTACAAGGATCCTGCTGGTGCTGCTGCGCCTC
TAGCATAATCTAGAGAATTTCCCCGATCGTTCAAACATTTGGCAATAAAGTTTCTTAAGATTGAATCCTG
TTGCCGGTCTTGCGATGATTATCATATAATTTCTGTTGAATTACGTTAAGCATGTAATAATTAACATGTA
ATGCATGACGTTATTTATGAGATGGGTTTTTATGATTAGAGTCCCGCAATTATACATTTAATACGCGATA
GAAAACAAAATATAGCGCGCAAACTAGGATAAATTATCGCGCGCGGTGTCATCTATGTTACTCCTGCAGG
CATGCAAGCTTGGCACTGGCCGTCGTTTTACAACGTCGTGACTGGGAAAACCCTGGCGTTACCCAACTTA
ATCGCCTTGCAGCACATCCCCCTTTCGCCAGCTGGCGTAATAGCGAAGAGGCCCGCACCGATCGCCCTTC
CCAACAGTTGCGCAGCCTGAATGGCGAATGCTAGAGCAGCTTGAGCTTGGATCAGATTGTCGTTTCCCGC
CTTCAGTTTAAACTATCAGTGTTTGACAGGATATATTGGCGGGTAAACCTAAGAGAAAAGAGCGTTTATT
AGAATAATCGGATATTTAAAAGGGCGTGAAAAGGTTTATCCGTTCGTCCATTTGTATGTGCATGCCAACC
ACAGGGTTCCCCTCGGGATCAAAGTACTTTGATCCAACCCCTCCGCTGCTATAGTGCAGTCGGCTTCTGA
CGTTCAGTGCAGCCGTCTTCTGAAAACGACATGTCGCACAAGTCCTAAGTTACGCGACAGGCTGCCGCCC
TGCCCTTTTCCTGGCGTTTTCTTGTCGCGTGTTTTAGTCGCATAAAGTAGAATACTTGCGACTAGAACCG
GAGACATTACGCCATGAACAAGAGCGCCGCCGCTGGCCTGCTGGGCTATGCCCGCGTCAGCACCGACGAC
CAGGACTTGACCAACCAACGGGCCGAACTGCACGCGGCCGGCTGCACCAAGCTGTTTTCCGAGAAGATCA
CCGGCACCAGGCGCGACCGCCCGGAGCTGGCCAGGATGCTTGACCACCTACGCCCTGGCGACGTTGTGAC
AGTGACCAGGCTAGACCGCCTGGCCCGCAGCACCCGCGACCTACTGGACATTGCCGAGCGCATCCAGGAG
GCCGGCGCGGGCCTGCGTAGCCTGGCAGAGCCGTGGGCCGACACCACCACGCCGGCCGGCCGCATGGTGT
TGACCGTGTTCGCCGGCATTGCCGAGTTCGAGCGTTCCCTAATCATCGACCGCACCCGGAGCGGGCGCGA
GGCCGCCAAGGCCCGAGGCGTGAAGTTTGGCCCCCGCCCTACCCTCACCCCGGCACAGATCGCGCACGCC
CGCGAGCTGATCGACCAGGAAGGCCGCACCGTGAAAGAGGCGGCTGCACTGCTTGGCGTGCATCGCTCGA
CCCTGTACCGCGCACTTGAGCGCAGCGAGGAAGTGACGCCCACCGAGGCCAGGCGGCGCGGTGCCTTCCG
TGAGGACGCATTGACCGAGGCCGACGCCCTGGCGGCCGCCGAGAATGAACGCCAAGAGGAACAAGCATGA
AACCGCACCAGGACGGCCAGGACGAACCGTTTTTCATTACCGAAGAGATCGAGGCGGAGATGATCGCGGC
CGGGTACGTGTTCGAGCCGCCCGCGCACGTCTCAACCGTGCGGCTGCATGAAATCCTGGCCGGTTTGTCT
GATGCCAAGCTGGCGGCCTGGCCGGCCAGCTTGGCCGCTGAAGAAACCGAGCGCCGCCGTCTAAAAAGGT
GATGTGTATTTGAGTAAAACAGCTTGCGTCATGCGGTCGCTGCGTATATGATGCGATGAGTAAATAAACA
AATACGCAAGGGGAACGCATGAAGGTTATCGCTGTACTTAACCAGAAAGGCGGGTCAGGCAAGACGACCA
TCGCAACCCATCTAGCCCGCGCCCTGCAACTCGCCGGGGCCGATGTTCTGTTAGTCGATTCCGATCCCCA
GGGCAGTGCCCGCGATTGGGCGGCCGTGCGGGAAGATCAACCGCTAACCGTTGTCGGCATCGACCGCCCG
ACGATTGACCGCGACGTGAAGGCCATCGGCCGGCGCGACTTCGTAGTGATCGACGGAGCGCCCCAGGCGG
CGGACTTGGCTGTGTCCGCGATCAAGGCAGCCGACTTCGTGCTGATTCCGGTGCAGCCAAGCCCTTACGA
CATATGGGCCACCGCCGACCTGGTGGAGCTGGTTAAGCAGCGCATTGAGGTCACGGATGGAAGGCTACAA
GCGGCCTTTGTCGTGTCGCGGGCGATCAAAGGCACGCGCATCGGCGGTGAGGTTGCCGAGGCGCTGGCCG
GGTACGAGCTGCCCATTCTTGAGTCCCGTATCACGCAGCGCGTGAGCTACCCAGGCACTGCCGCCGCCGG
CACAACCGTTCTTGAATCAGAACCCGAGGGCGACGCTGCCCGCGAGGTCCAGGCGCTGGCCGCTGAAATT
AAATCAAAACTCATTTGAGTTAATGAGGTAAAGAGAAAATGAGCAAAAGCACAAACACGCTAAGTGCCGG
CCGTCCGAGCGCACGCAGCAGCAAGGCTGCAACGTTGGCCAGCCTGGCAGACACGCCAGCCATGAAGCGG
GTCAACTTTCAGTTGCCGGCGGAGGATCACACCAAGCTGAAGATGTACGCGGTACGCCAAGGCAAGACCA
TTACCGAGCTGCTATCTGAATACATCGCGCAGCTACCAGAGTAAATGAGCAAATGAATAAATGAGTAGAT
GAATTTTAGCGGCTAAAGGAGGCGGCATGGAAAATCAAGAACAACCAGGCACCGACGCCGTGGAATGCCC
CATGTGTGGAGGAACGGGCGGTTGGCCAGGCGTAAGCGGCTGGGTTGCCTGCCGGCCCTGCAATGGCACT
GGAACCCCCAAGCCCGAGGAATCGGCGTGAGCGGTCGCAAACCATCCGGCCCGGTACAAATCGGCGCGGC
GCTGGGTGATGACCTGGTGGAGAAGTTGAAGGCCGCGCAGGCCGCCCAGCGGCAACGCATCGAGGCAGAA
GCACGCCCCGGTGAATCGTGGCAAGCGGCCGCTGATCGAATCCGCAAAGAATCCCGGCAACCGCCGGCAG
CCGGTGCGCCGTCGATTAGGAAGCCGCCCAAGGGCGACGAGCAACCAGATTTTTTCGTTCCGATGCTCTA
TGACGTGGGCACCCGCGATAGTCGCAGCATCATGGACGTGGCCGTTTTCCGTCTGTCGAAGCGTGACCGA
CGAGCTGGCGAGGTGATCCGCTACGAGCTTCCAGACGGGCACGTAGAGGTTTCCGCAGGGCCGGCCGGCA
TGGCCAGTGTGTGGGATTACGACCTGGTACTGATGGCGGTTTCCCATCTAACCGAATCCATGAACCGATA
CCGGGAAGGGAAGGGAGACAAGCCCGGCCGCGTGTTCCGTCCACACGTTGCGGACGTACTCAAGTTCTGC
CGGCGAGCCGATGGCGGAAAGCAGAAAGACGACCTGGTAGAAACCTGCATTCGGTTAAACACCACGCACG
TTGCCATGCAGCGTACGAAGAAGGCCAAGAACGGCCGCCTGGTGACGGTATCCGAGGGTGAAGCCTTGAT
TAGCCGCTACAAGATCGTAAAGAGCGAAACCGGGCGGCCGGAGTACATCGAGATCGAGCTAGCTGATTGG
ATGTACCGCGAGATCACAGAAGGCAAGAACCCGGACGTGCTGACGGTTCACCCCGATTACTTTTTGATCG
ATCCCGGCATCGGCCGTTTTCTCTACCGCCTGGCACGCCGCGCCGCAGGCAAGGCAGAAGCCAGATGGTT
GTTCAAGACGATCTACGAACGCAGTGGCAGCGCCGGAGAGTTCAAGAAGTTCTGTTTCACCGTGCGCAAG
CTGATCGGGTCAAATGACCTGCCGGAGTACGATTTGAAGGAGGAGGCGGGGCAGGCTGGCCCGATCCTAG
TCATGCGCTACCGCAACCTGATCGAGGGCGAAGCATCCGCCGGTTCCTAATGTACGGAGCAGATGCTAGG
GCAAATTGCCCTAGCAGGGGAAAAAGGTCGAAAAGGTCTCTTTCCTGTGGATAGCACGTACATTGGGAAC
CCAAAGCCGTACATTGGGAACCGGAACCCGTACATTGGGAACCCAAAGCCGTACATTGGGAACCGGTCAC
ACATGTAAGTGACTGATATAAAAGAGAAAAAAGGCGATTTTTCCGCCTAAAACTCTTTAAAACTTATTAA
AACTCTTAAAACCCGCCTGGCCTGTGCATAACTGTCTGGCCAGCGCACAGCCGAAGAGCTGCAAAAAGCG
CCTACCCTTCGGTCGCTGCGCTCCCTACGCCCCGCCGCTTCGCGTCGGCCTATCGCGGCCGCTGGCCGCT
CAAAAATGGCTGGCCTACGGCCAGGCAATCTACCAGGGCGCGGACAAGCCGCGCCGTCGCCACTCGACCG
CCGGCGCCCACATCAAGGCACCCTGCCTCGCGCGTTTCGGTGATGACGGTGAAAACCTCTGACACATGCA
GCTCCCGGAGACGGTCACAGCTTGTCTGTAAGCGGATGCCGGGAGCAGACAAGCCCGTCAGGGCGCGTCA
GCGGGTGTTGGCGGGTGTCGGGGCGCAGCCATGACCCAGTCACGTAGCGATAGCGGAGTGTATACTGGCT
TAACTATGCGGCATCAGAGCAGATTGTACTGAGAGTGCACCATATGCGGTGTGAAATACCGCACAGATGC
GTAAGGAGAAAATACCGCATCAGGCGCTCTTCCGCTTCCTCGCTCACTGACTCGCTGCGCTCGGTCGTTC
GGCTGCGGCGAGCGGTATCAGCTCACTCAAAGGCGGTAATACGGTTATCCACAGAATCAGGGGATAACGC
AGGAAAGAACATGTGAGCAAAAGGCCAGCAAAAGGCCAGGAACCGTAAAAAGGCCGCGTTGCTGGCGTTT
TTCCATAGGCTCCGCCCCCCTGACGAGCATCACAAAAATCGACGCTCAAGTCAGAGGTGGCGAAACCCGA
CAGGACTATAAAGATACCAGGCGTTTCCCCCTGGAAGCTCCCTCGTGCGCTCTCCTGTTCCGACCCTGCC
GCTTACCGGATACCTGTCCGCCTTTCTCCCTTCGGGAAGCGTGGCGCTTTCTCATAGCTCACGCTGTAGG
TATCTCAGTTCGGTGTAGGTCGTTCGCTCCAAGCTGGGCTGTGTGCACGAACCCCCCGTTCAGCCCGACC
GCTGCGCCTTATCCGGTAACTATCGTCTTGAGTCCAACCCGGTAAGACACGACTTATCGCCACTGGCAGC
AGCCACTGGTAACAGGATTAGCAGAGCGAGGTATGTAGGCGGTGCTACAGAGTTCTTGAAGTGGTGGCCT
AACTACGGCTACACTAGAAGGACAGTATTTGGTATCTGCGCTCTGCTGAAGCCAGTTACCTTCGGAAAAA
GAGTTGGTAGCTCTTGATCCGGCAAACAAACCACCGCTGGTAGCGGTGGTTTTTTTGTTTGCAAGCAGCA
GATTACGCGCAGAAAAAAAGGATCTCAAGAAGATCCTTTGATCTTTTCTACGGGGTCTGACGCTCAGTGG
AACGAAAACTCACGTTAAGGGATTTTGGTCATGCATTCTAGGTACTAAAACAATTCATCCAGTAAAATAT
AATATTTTATTTTCTCCCAATCAGGCTTGATCCCCAGTAAGTCAAAAAATAGCTCGACATACTGTTCTTC
CCCGATATCCTCCCTGATCGACCGGACGCAGAAGGCAATGTCATACCACTTGTCCGCCCTGCCGCTTCTC
CCAAGATCAATAAAGCCACTTACTTTGCCATCTTTCACAAAGATGTTGCTGTCTCCCAGGTCGCCGTGGG
AAAAGACAAGTTCCTCTTCGGGCTTTTCCGTCTTTAAAAAATCATACAGCTCGCGCGGATCTTTAAATGG
AGTGTCTTCTTCCCAGTTTTCGCAATCCACATCGGCCAGATCGTTATTCAGTAAGTAATCCAATTCGGCT
AAGCGGCTGTCTAAGCTATTCGTATAGGGACAATCCGATATGTCGATGGAGTGAAAGAGCCTGATGCACT
CCGCATACAGCTCGATAATCTTTTCAGGGCTTTGTTCATCTTCATACTCTTCCGAGCAAAGGACGCCATC
GGCCTCACTCATGAGCAGATTGCTCCAGCCATCATGCCGTTCAAAGTGCAGGACCTTTGGAACAGGCAGC
TTTCCTTCCAGCCATAGCATCATGTCCTTTTCCCGTTCCACATCATAGGTGGTCCCTTTATACCGGCTGT
CCGTCATTTTTAAATATAGGTTTTCATTTTCTCCCACCAGCTTATATACCTTAGCAGGAGACATTCCTTC
CGTATCTTTTACGCAGCGGTATTTTTCGATCAGTTTTTTCAATTCCGGTGATATTCTCATTTTAGCCATT
TATTATTTCCTTCCTCTTTTCTACAGTATTTAAAGATACCCCAAGAAGCTAATTATAACAAGACGAACTC
CAATTCACTGTTCCTTGCATTCTAAAACCTTAAATACCAGAAAACAGCTTTTTCAAAGTTGTTTTCAAAG
TTGGCGTATAACATAGTATCGACGGAGCCGATTTTGAAACCGCGGTGATCACAGGCAGCAACGCTCTGTC
ATCGTTACAATCAACATGCTACCCTCCGCGAGATCATCCGTGTTTCAAACCCGGCAGCTTAGTTGCCGTT
CTTCCGAATAGCATCGGTAACATGAGCAAAGTCTGCCGCCTTACAACGGCTCTCCCGCTGACGCCGTCCC
GGACTGATGGGCTGCCTGTATCGAGTGGTGATTTTGTGCCGAGCTGCCGGTCGGGGAGCTGTTGGCTGGC
TGGTGGCAGGATATATTGTGGTGTAAACAAATTGACGCTTAGACAACTTAATAACACATTGCGGACGTTT
TTAATGTACTGAATTAACGCCGAATTAATTCGGGGGATCTGGATTTTAGTACTGGATTTTGGTTTTAGGA
ATTAGAAATTTTATTGATAGAAGTATTTTACAAATACAAATACATACTAAGGGTTTCTTATATGCTCAAC
ACATGAGCGAAACCCTATAGGAACCCTAATTCCCTTATCTGGGAACTACTCACACATTATTATGGAGAAA
CTCGAGCTTGTCGATCGACTCTAGCTAGAGGATCGATCCGAACCCCAGAGTCCCGCTCAGAAGAACTCGT
CAAGAAGGCGATAGAAGGCGATGCGCTGCGAATCGGGAGCGGCGATACCGTAAAGCACGAGGAAGCGGTC
AGCCCATTCGCCGCCAAGCTCTTCAGCAATATCACGGGTAGCCAACGCTATGTCCTGATAGCGGTCCGCC
ACACCCAGCCGGCCACAGTCGATGAATCCAGAAAAGCGGCCATTTTCCACCATGATATTCGGCAAGCAGG
CATCGCCATGTGTCACGACGAGATCCTCGCCGTCGGGCATGCGCGCCTTGAGCCTGGCGAACAGTTCGGC
TGGCGCGAGCCCCTGATGCTCTTCGTCCAGATCATCCTGATCGACAAGACCGGCTTCCATCCGAGTACGT
GCTCGCTCGATGCGATGTTTCGCTTGGTGGTCGAATGGGCAGGTAGCCGGATCAAGCGTATGCAGCCGCC
GCATTGCATCAGCCATGATGGATACTTTCTCGGCAGGAGCAAGGTGAGATGACAGGAGATCCTGCCCCGG
CACTTCGCCCAATAGCAGCCAGTCCCTTCCCGCTTCAGTGACAACGTCGAGCACAGCTGCGCAAGGAACG
CCCGTCGTGGCCAGCCACGATAGCCGCGCTGCCTCGTCCTGGAGTTCATTCAGGGCACCGGACAGGTCGG
TCTTGACAAAAAGAACCGGGCGCCCCTGCGCTGACAGCCGAAACACGGCGGCATCAGAGCAGCCGATTGT
CTGTTGTGCCCAGTCATAGCCGAATAGCCTCTCCACCCAAGCGGCCGGAGAACCTGCGTGCAATCCATCT
TGTTCAATCCCCATGGTCGATCGACAGATCTGCGAAAGCTCGAGAGAGATAGATTTGTAGAGAGAGACTG
GTGATTTCAGCGTGTCCTCTCCAAATGAAATGAACTTCCTTATATAGAGGAAGGGTCTTGCGAAGGATAG
TGGGATTGTGCGTCATCCCTTACGTCAGTGGAGATATCACATCAATCCACTTGCTTTGAAGACGTGGTTG
GAACGTCTTCTTTTTCCACGATGCTCCTCGTGGGTGGGGGTCCATCTTTGGGACCACTGTCGGCAGAGGC
ATCTTGAACGATAGCCTTTCCTTTATCGCAATGATGGCATTTGTAGGTGCCACCTTCCTTTTCTACTGTC
CTTTTGATGAAGTGACAGATAGCTGGGCAATGGAATCCGAGGAGGTTTCCCGATATTACCCTTTGTTGAA
AAGTCTCAATAGCCCTTTGGTCTTCTGAGACTGTATCTTTGATATTCTTGGAGTAGACGAGAGTGTCGTG
CTCCACCATGTTCACATCAATCCACTTGCTTTGAAGACGTGGTTGGAACGTCTTCTTTTTCCACGATGCT
CCTCGTGGGTGGGGGTCCATCTTTGGGACCACTGTCGGCAGAGGCATCTTGAACGATAGCCTTTCCTTTA
TCGCAATGATGGCATTTGTAGGTGCCACCTTCCTTTTCTACTGTCCTTTTGATGAAGTGACAGATAGCTG
GGCAATGGAATCCGAGGAGGTTTCCCGATATTACCCTTTGTTGAAAAGTCTCAATAGCCCTTTGGTCTTC
TGAGACTGTATCTTTGATATTCTTGGAGTAGACGAGAGTGTCGTGCTCCACCATGTTGGCAAGCTGCTCT
AGCCAATACGCAAACCGCCTCTCCCCGCGCGTTGGCCGATTCATTAATGCAGCTGGCACGACAGGTTTCC
CGACTGGAAAGCGGGCAGTGAGCGCAACGCAATTAATGTGAGTTAGCTCACTCATTAGGCACCCCAGGCT
TTACACTTTATGCTTCCGGCTCGTATGTTGTGTGGAATTGTGAGCGGATAACAATTTCACA
